>Addgene plasmid #51178 | pET21a-JadR2 | depositor full sequence | sequence record 77549 | Full Sequence
TGGCGAATGGG
[124 nt withheld, positions 12-135]
C
[91 nt withheld, positions 137-227]
A
[49 nt withheld, positions 229-277]
CCTTTGACGTTGGAGTCCACGTTCTTT
[37 nt withheld, positions 305-341]
ACCCTATCTCGGTCTATTCTTTTGATTTATAAGGGATTTTGCCGATTTCGGCCTATTGGTTAAAAAATGA
GCTGATTTAACAAAAATTTAACGCGAATTTTAACAAAATATTAACGTTTACAATTTCAGGTGGCACTTTT
CGGGGAAATGTGCGCGGAACCCCTATTTGTTTATTTTTCTAAATACATTCAAATATGTATCCGCTCATGA
GACAATAACCCTGATAAATGCTTCAATAATATTGAAAAAGGAAGAGTATGAGTATTCAACATTTCCGTGT
CGCCCTTATTCCCTTTTTTGCGGCATTTTGCCTTCCTGTTTTTGCTCACCCAGAAACGCTGGTGAAAGTA
AAAGATGCTGAAGATCAGTTGGGTGCACGAGTGGGTTACATCGAACTGGATCTCAACAGCGGTAAGATCC
TTGAGAGTTTTCGCCCCGAAGAACGTTTTCCAATGATGAGCACTTTTAAAGTTCTGCTATGTGGCGCGGT
ATTATCCCGTATTGACGCCGGGCAAGAGCAACTCGGTCGCCGCATACACTATTCTCAGAATGACTTGGTT
GAGTACTCACCAGTCACAGAAAAGCATCTTACGGATGGCATGACAGTAAGAGAATTATGCAGTGCTGCCA
TAACCATGAGTGATAACACTGCGGCCAACTTACTTCTGACAACGATCGGAGGACCGAAGGAGCTAACCGC
TTTTTTGCACAACATGGGGGATCATGTAACTCGCCTTGATCGTTGGGAACCGGAGCTGAATGAAGCCATA
CCAAACGACGAGCGTGACACCACGATGCCTGCAGCAATGGCAACAACGTTGCGCAAACTATTAACTGGCG
AACTACTTACTCTAGCTTCCCGGCAACAATTAATAGACTGGATGGAGGCGGATAAAGTTGCAGGACCACT
TCTGCGCTCGGCCCTTCCGGCTGGCTGGTTTATTGCTGATAAATCTGGAGCCGGTGAGCGTGGGTCTCGC
GGTATCATTGCAGCACTGGGGCCAGATGGTAAGCCCTCCCGTATCGTAGTTATCTACACGACGGGGAGTC
AGGCAACTATGGATGAACGAAATAGACAGATCGCTGAGATAGGTGCCTCACTGATTAAGCATTGGTAACT
GTCAGACCAAGTTTACTCATATATACTTTAGATTGATTTAAAACTTCATTTTTAATTTAAAAGGATCTAG
GTGAAGATCCTTTTTGATAATCTCATGACCAAAATCCCTTAACGTGAGTTTTCGTTCCACTGAGCGTCAG
ACCCCGTAGAAAAGATCAAAGGATCTTCTTGAGATCCTTTTTTTCTGCGCGTAATCTGCTGCTTGCAAAC
AAAAAAACCACCGCTACCAGCGGTGGTTTGTTTGCCGGATCAAGAGCTACCAACTCTTTTTCCGAAGGTA
ACTGGCTTCAGCAGAGCGCAGATACCAAATACTGTCCTTCTAGTGTAGCCGTAGTTAGGCCACCACTTCA
AGAACTCTGTAGCACCGCCTACATACCTCGCTCTGCTAATCCTGTTACCAGTGGCTGCTGCCAGTGGCGA
TAAGTCGTGTCTTACCGGGTTGGACTCAAGACGATAGTTACCGGATAAGGCGCAGCGGTCGGGCTGAACG
GGGGGTTCGTGCACACAGCCCAGCTTGGAGCGAACGACCTACACCGAACTGAGATACCTACAGCGTGAGC
TATGAGAAAGCGCCACGCTTCCCGAAGGGAGAAAGGCGGACAGGTATCCGGTAAGCGGCAGGGTCGGAAC
AGGAGAGCGCACGAGGGAGCTTCCAGGGGGAAACGCCTGGTATCTTTATAGTCCTGTCGGGTTTCGCCAC
CTCTGACTTGAGCGTCGATTTTTGTGATGCTCGTCAGGGGGGCGGAGCCTATGGAAAAACGCCAGCAACG
CGGCCTTTTTACGGTTCCTGGCCTTTTGCTGGCCTTTTGCTCACATGTTCTTTCCTGCGTTATCCCCTGA
TTCTGTGGATAACCGTATTACCGCCTTTGAGTGAGCTGATACCGCTCGCCGCAGCCGAACGACCGAGCGC
AGCGAGTCAGTGAGCGAGGAAGCGGAAGAGCGCCTGATGCGGTATTTTCTCCTTACGCATCTGTGCGGTA
TTTCACACCGCATATATGGTGCACTCTCAGTACAATCTGCTCTGATGCCGCATAGTTAAGCCAGTATACA
CTCCGCTATCGCTACGTGACTGGGTCATGGCTGCGCCCCGACACCCGCCAACACCCGCTGACGCGCCCTG
ACGGGCTTGTCTGCTCCCGGCATCCGCTTACAGACAAGCTGTGACCGTCTCCGGGAGCTGCATGTGTCAG
AGGTTTTCACCGTCATCACCGAAACGCGCGAGGCAGCTGCGGTAAAGCTCATCAGCGTGGTCGTGAAGCG
ATTCACAGATGTCTGCCTGTTCATCCGCGTCCAGCTCGTTGAGTTTCTCCAGAAGCGTTAATGTCTGGCT
TCTGATAAAGCGGGCCATGTTAAGGGCGGTTTTTTCCTGTTTGGTCACTGATGCCTCCGTGTAAGGGGGA
TTTCTGTTCATGGGGGTAATGATACCGATGAAACGAGAGAGGATGCTCACGATACGGGTTACTGATGATG
AACATGCCCGGTTACTGGAACGTTGTGAGGGTAAACAACTGGCGGTATGGATGCGGCGGGACCAGAGAAA
AATCACTCAGGGTCAATGCCAGCGCTTCGTTAATACAGATGTAGGTGTTCCACAGGGTAGCCAGCAGCAT
CCTGCGATGCAGATCCGGAACATAATGGTGCAGGGCGCTGACTTCCGCGTTTCCAGACTTTACGAAACAC
GGAAACCGAAGACCATTCATGTTGTTGCTCAGGTCGCAGACGTTTTGCAGCAGCAGTCGCTTCACGTTCG
CTCGCGTATCGGTGATTCATTCTGCTAACCAGTAAGGCAACCCCGCCAGCCTAGCCGGGTCCTCAACGAC
AGGAGCACGATCATGCGCACCCGTGGGGCCGCCATGCCGGCGATAATGGCCTGCTTCTCGCCGAAACGTT
TGGTGGCGGGACCAGTGACGAAGGCTTGAGCGAGGGCGTGCAAGATTCCGAATACCGCAAGCGACAGGCC
GATCATCGTCGCGCTCCAGCGAAAGCGGTCCTCGCCGAAAATGACCCAGAGCGCTGCCGGCACCTGTCCT
ACGAGTTGCATGATAAAGAAGACAGTCATAAGTGCGGCGACGATAGTCATGCCCCGCGCCCACCGGAAGG
AGCTGACTGGGTTGAAGGCTCTCAAGGGCATCGGTCGAGATCCCGGTGCCTAATGAGTGAGCTAACTTAC
ATTAATTGCGTTGCGCTCACTGCCCGCTTTCCAGTCGGGAAACCTGTCGTGCCAGCTGCATTAATGAATC
GGCCAACGCGCGGGGAGAGGCGGTTTGCGTATTGGGCGCCAGGGTGGTTTTTCTTTTCACCAGTGAGACG
GGCAACAGCTGATTGCCCTTCACCGCCTGGCCCTGAGAGAGTTGCAGCAAGCGGTCCACGCTGGTTTGCC
CCAGCAGGCGAAAATCCTGTTTGATGGTGGTTAACGGCGGGATATAACATGAGCTGTCTTCGGTATCGTC
GTATCCCACTACCGAGATATCCGCACCAACGCGCAGCCCGGACTCGGTAATGGCGCGCATTGCGCCCAGC
GCCATCTGATCGTTGGCAACCAGCATCGCAGTGGGAACGATGCCCTCATTCAGCATTTGCATGGTTTGTT
GAAAACCGGACATGGCACTCCAGTCGCCTTCCCGTTCCGCTATCGGCTGAATTTGATTGCGAGTGAGATA
TTTATGCCAGCCAGCCAGACGCAGACGCGCCGAGACAGAACTTAATGGGCCCGCTAACAGCGCGATTTGC
TGGTGACCCAATGCGACCAGATGCTCCACGCCCAGTCGCGTACCGTCTTCATGGGAGAAAATAATACTGT
TGATGGGTGTCTGGTCAGAGACATCAAGAAATAACGCCGGAACATTAGTGCAGGCAGCTTCCACAGCAAT
GGCATCCTGGTCATCCAGCGGATAGTTAATGATCAGCCCACTGACGCGTTGCGCGAGAAGATTGTGCACC
GCCGCTTTACAGGCTTCGACGCCGCTTCGTTCTACCATCGACACCACCACGCTGGCACCCAGTTGATCGG
CGCGAGATTTAATCGCCGCGACAATTTGCGACGGCGCGTGCAGGGCCAGACTGGAGGTGGCAACGCCAAT
CAGCAACGACTGTTTGCCCGCCAGTTGTTGTGCCACGCGGTTGGGAATGTAATTCAGCTCCGCCATCGCC
GCTTCCACTTTTTCCCGCGTTTTCGCAGAAACGTGGCTGGCCTGGTTCACCACGCGGGAAACGGTCTGAT
AAGAGACACCGGCATACTCTGCGACATCGTATAACGTTACTGGTTTCACATTCACCACCCTGAATTGACT
CTCTTCCGGGCGCTATCATGCCATACCGCGAAAGGTTTTGCGCCATTCGATGGTGTCCGGGATCTCGACG
CTCTCCCTTATGCGACTCCTGCATTAGGAAGCAGCCCAGTAGTAGGTTGAGGCCGTTGAGCACCGCCGCC
GCAAGGAATGGTGCATGCAAGGAGATGGCGCCCAACAGTCCCCCGGCCACGGGGCCTGCCACCATACCCA
CGCCGAAACAAGCGCTCATGAGCCCGAAGTGGCGAGCCCGATCTTCCCCATCGGTGATGTCGGCGATATA
GGCGCCAGCAACCGCACCTGTGGCGCCGGTGATGCCGGCCACGATGCGTCCGGCGTAGAGGATCGAGATC
TCGATCCCGCGAAATTAATACGACTCACTATAGGGGAATTGTGAGCGGATAACAATTCCCCTCTAGAATA
ATTTTGTTTAACTTTAAGAAGGAGATATACCATGGGCAGCAGCCATCATCATCATCATCACAGCAGCGGC
CTGGAAGTTCTGTTCCAGGGGCCCCATATGACCAAACAAGAACGTGCAACCCGTACCCGTGATGCACTGA
TTAAAAGCGCAGCACGTGAATTTGATGAACATGGTTATGCACTGGCAAAACTGAGCGCAATTAGCAGCGG
TGCCGGTGTTAGTCCGGGTGCACTGCATTTTCATTTTGAAAATAAAGTTGCCGCAGCCGTTGAAATTGAT
GCAAGCACCACCCTGCGTCGTACCGCACGTATTGTTTATCATCAGCGTAGCAATGCACTGCAGAATCTGG
CAGATACCACCCATGCACTGGCACGTCTGGTTCGTGAAGATGTTGTTGTTCGTGCAGGTTTTCGTCTGAG
CTGTAGCCAGCTGTGTGGCACCGATCTGAATCTGCGTCAAGAATGGCAGAGCTGTGTTCAGCAGCGTCTG
GCCGAAGCAGCAGATGAAGGTCTGCTGGCAAGCGATATTGGTGGTCAGCAGGATCTGGCACGTACCATTG
TTGCAGCAACCATTGGTCTGGAAGCACTGTGTCGTGATAATGGTGAATGGCTGAGTCCGGGTACAGTTAC
CGGTCTGTGGCGTACCCTGCTGCCGATTGTTGCCGCACCGGGTCGTAGCCCTCCGTAAGGATCCAAGCTT
GCGGCCGCACTCGAGCACCACCACCACCACCACTGAGATCCGGCTGCTAACAAAGCCCGAAAGGAAGCTG
AGTTGGCTGCTGCCACCGCTGAGCAATAACTAGCATAACCCCTTGGGGCCTCTAAACGGGTCTTGAGGGG
TTTTTTGCTGAAAGGAGGAACTATATCCGGAT
Features (pLannotate 1.2.2; 19 found; start..end, strand, type, name):
     12..467     +  rep_origin     f1 ori (sequence partly withheld): f1 bacteriophage origin of replication; arrow indicates direction of (+) strand synthesis
    494..598     +  promoter       AmpR promoter: bla
    599..1459    +  CDS            AmpR: β-lactamase; bla; confers resistance to ampicillin, carbenicillin, and related antibiotics
   1630..2218    +  rep_origin     ori: high-copy-number ColE1/pMB1/pBR322/pUC origin of replication
   2404..2546    -  misc_feature   bom: basis of mobility region from pBR322
   2648..2839    -  CDS            rop: Rop protein, which maintains plasmids at low copy number; rop
   2856..3236    +  CDS            YPB1_ECOLX: Protein predicted: Swiss-Prot protein existence level 4. From Escherichia coli.
   3308..3599    -  CDS            TcR (fragment): tetracycline efflux protein; tet; confers resistance to tetracycline
   3614..3635    -  protein_bind   CAP binding site: CAP binding activates transcription in the presence of cAMP. E. coli catabolite activator protein
   3648..4730    -  CDS            lacI: lac repressor; lacI; The lac repressor binds to the lac operator to inhibit transcription in E. coli. This inhibition can be relieved by adding lactose or isopropyl-β-D-thiogalactopyranoside (IPTG).
   4731..4808    -  promoter       lacI promoter: lacI
   4816..5095    -  CDS            TcR (fragment): tetracycline efflux protein; tet; confers resistance to tetracycline
   5117..5135    +  promoter       T7 promoter: promoter for bacteriophage T7 RNA polymerase
   5136..5160    +  protein_bind   lac operator: The lac repressor binds to the lac operator to inhibit transcription in E. coli. This inhibition can be relieved by adding lactose or isopropyl-β-D-thiogalactopyranoside (IPTG). lac repressor encoded by lacI
   5174..5196    +  RBS            RBS: efficient ribosome binding site from bacteriophage T7 gene 10 (Olins and Rangwala, 1989)
   5215..5231    +  CDS            capTEV™ (fragment): composite tag for in vivo biotinylation, TEV protease cleavage, and 6xHis tagging
   5887..5904    +  CDS            9xHis (fragment): 9xHis affinity tag
   5914..5963    +  CDS            SET1 (fragment): solubility-enhancement tag derived from T7 phage gene 10B
   5971..6018    +  terminator     T7 terminator: transcription terminator for bacteriophage T7 RNA polymerase
