[The description below was written by a language model from this plasmid's Addgene catalogue record and pLannotate feature annotations shown in this document.]
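Description:
pET21a-JadR2 is a bacterial expression plasmid built on the pET21a backbone that carries a synthesized 591 bp coding sequence for JadR2, a repressor from Streptomyces venezuelae. It was deposited as part of a synthetic-biology effort to mine prokaryotic repressors for use in orthogonal genetic logic gates. The depositor notes that the gene fragment was commercially synthesized and inserted into the vector; the cloning sites are not recorded. The plasmid replicates in E. coli from a ColE1/pMB1-type origin and is selected with ampicillin through the β-lactamase gene. The catalogue lists it as high copy, although the annotated backbone retains the rop gene and the bom region from pBR322, which usually moderate copy number. An f1 origin is also present, along with leftover tetracycline-resistance fragments that are non-functional remnants of the parental vector.

Expression is driven by the T7 promoter, followed by a lac operator and the strong T7 gene 10 ribosome binding site, and ends at the T7 terminator. The plasmid-borne lacI gene supplies lac repressor, so transcription stays off until IPTG is added in a host that provides T7 RNA polymerase. The JadR2 open reading frame itself is not annotated by the feature tool, but it evidently occupies the gap between the ribosome binding site and the terminator. The catalogue describes an N-terminal 6xHis tag, and a short tag-like match just downstream of the start region is consistent with this. The feature table also detects a His-tag sequence downstream of the insert, typical of pET21a; whether it is translated in frame cannot be determined from the record. The design suits inducible overproduction and affinity purification of JadR2, for example for in vitro characterization of its DNA binding.
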