Addgene plasmid #51178: pET21a-JadR2
Depositing lab: Christopher Voigt. Depositing organization: University of California, San Francisco (UCSF). Publication: Genomic mining of prokaryotic repressors for orthogonal logic gates. Stanton BC, Nielsen AA, Tamsir A, Clancy K, Peterson T, Voigt CA. Nat Chem Biol. 2013 Dec 8. doi: 10.1038/nchembio.1411. PubMed 24316737.
Backbone
  Vector backbone: pET21a
  Vector type: Bacterial Expression, Synthetic Biology
Growth in bacteria
  Bacterial resistance: Ampicillin, 100 μg/mL
  Growth temperature: 37°C
  Growth strain: DH10B
  Copy number: High Copy
Gene/Insert
  Gene/Insert name: JadR2
  Species: Streptomyces venezuelae
  Insert size (bp): 591
  Promoter: T7
  Tag / fusion protein: 6x-his (N terminal on backbone)
  Cloning method: Unknown
  Sequencing primers: 5′ T7 short
Terms and licenses: Academic/Nonprofit Terms; Industry Terms: Not Available to Industry
Depositor comments: UCSF Case No. SF11-016-2; U.S. Patent Application 13/489,205. GeneArt inserted the synthesized fragment into a pET21a vector.
How to cite: pET21a-JadR2 was a gift from Christopher Voigt (Addgene plasmid # 51178 ; http://n2t.net/addgene:51178 ; RRID:Addgene_51178)
