>Addgene plasmid #51178 | pET21a-JadR2 | depositor partial sequence | sequence record 77550 | repressor ORF
ATGACCAAACAAGAACGTGCAACCCGTACCCGTGATGCACTGATTAAAAGCGCAGCACGTGAATTTGATG
AACATGGTTATGCACTGGCAAAACTGAGCGCAATTAGCAGCGGTGCCGGTGTTAGTCCGGGTGCACTGCA
TTTTCATTTTGAAAATAAAGTTGCCGCAGCCGTTGAAATTGATGCAAGCACCACCCTGCGTCGTACCGCA
CGTATTGTTTATCATCAGCGTAGCAATGCACTGCAGAATCTGGCAGATACCACCCATGCACTGGCACGTC
TGGTTCGTGAAGATGTTGTTGTTCGTGCAGGTTTTCGTCTGAGCTGTAGCCAGCTGTGTGGCACCGATCT
GAATCTGCGTCAAGAATGGCAGAGCTGTGTTCAGCAGCGTCTGGCCGAAGCAGCAGATGAAGGTCTGCTG
GCAAGCGATATTGGTGGTCAGCAGGATCTGGCACGTACCATTGTTGCAGCAACCATTGGTCTGGAAGCAC
TGTGTCGTGATAATGGTGAATGGCTGAGTCCGGGTACAGTTACCGGTCTGTGGCGTACCCTGCTGCCGAT
TGTTGCCGCACCGGGTCGTAGCCCTCCGTAA
