>Addgene plasmid #51178 | pET21a-JadR2 | addgene partial sequence | sequence record 80176 | pBRrevBam 5'-GGTGATGTCGGCGATATAGG-3'
TCGAGATCTCGATCCCGCGAAATTAATACGACTCACTATAGGGGAATTGTGAGCGGATAACAATTCCCCT
CTAGAAATAATTTTGTTTAACTTTAAGAAGGAGATATACCATGGGCAGCAGCCATCATCATCATCATCAC
AGCAGCGGCCTGGAAGTTCTGTTCCAGGGGCCCCATATGACCAAACAAGAACGTGCAACCCGTACCCGTG
ATGCACTGATTAAAAGCGCAGCACGTGAATTTGATGAACATGGTTATGCACTGGCAAAACTGAGCGCAAT
TAGCAGCGGTGCCGGTGTTAGTCCGGGTGCACTGCATTTTCATTTTGAAAATAAAGTTGCCGCAGCCGTT
GAAATTGATGCAAGCACCACCCTGCGTCGTACCGCACGTATTGTTTATCATCAGCGTAGCAATGCACTGC
AGAATCTGGCAGATACCACCCATGCACTGGCACGTCTGGTTCGTGAAGATGTTGTTGTTCGTGCAGGTTT
TCGTCTGAGCTGTAGCCAGCTGTGTGGCACCGATCTGAATCTGCGTCAAGAATGGCAGAGCTGTGTTCAG
CAGCGTCTGGCCGAAGCAGCAGATGAAGGTCTGCTGGCAAGCGATATTGGTGGTCAGCAGGATCTGGCAC
GTACCATTGTTGCAGCAACCATTGGTCTGGAAGCACTGTGTCGTGATAATGGTGAATGGCTGAGTCCGGG
TACAGTTACCGGTCTGTGGCGTACCCTGCTGCCGATTGTTGCCGCACCGGGTCGTAGCCCTCCGTAAGGA
TCCAAGCTTGCGGCCGCACTCGAGCACCACCACCACCACCACTGAGATCCGGCTGCTAACAAAGCCCGAA
AGGAAGCTGA
